>Addgene plasmid #36071 | pAAV asyn S87D/S129A | addgene partial sequence | sequence record 46280 | hGH-PA-R 5'-CCAGCTTGGTTCCCAATAGA-3'
TCCACTGCCCCTTGCTCCATACCACCCCCCTCCACCCCATAATATTATAGAAGGACACCTAGTCAGACAA
AATGATGCAACTTAATTTTATTAGGACAAGGCTGGTGGGCACTGGAGTGGCAACTTCCAGGGCCAGGAGA
GGCACTGGGGAGGGGTCACAGGGATGCCACCCGTAGATCTCTCGAGTTAGGCTTCAGGTTCGTAGTCTTG
ATACCCTTCCTCAGCAGGCATTTCATAAGCCTCATTGTCAGGATCCACAGGCATATCTTCCAGAATTCCT
TCCTGTGGGGCTCCTTCTTCATTCTTGCCCAACTGGTCCTTTTTGACAAAGCCAGTGGCTGCTGCAATGT
CCCCTGCTCCCTCCACTGTCTTCTGGGCTACTGCTGTCACACCCGTCACCACTGCTCCTCCAACATTTGT
CACTTGCTCTTTGGTCTTCTCAGCCACTGTTGCCACACCATGCACCACTCCCTCCTTGGTTTTGGAGCCT
ACATAGAGAACACCCTCTTTTGTCTTTCCTGCTGCTTCTGCCACACCCTGTTTGGTTTTCTCAGCAGCAG
CCACAACTCCCTCCTTGGCCTTTGAAAGTCCTTTCATGAATACATCCATAGATCCACTAGAGGATCCCCG
GGGAATTCAATCGATGTTCGAATCCCAATTCTTTGCCAAAGTGATGGGCCAGCACACAGACCAGCACGTT
GCCCAGGAGCTGTGGGAGGAAGATAAGAGGTATGAACATGATTAGCAAAAGGGCCTAGCTTGGACTCAGA
ATAATCCAGCCTTATCCCAACCATAAAATAAAAGCAGAATGGTAGCTGGATTGTAGCTGCTATTAGCAAT
ATGAAACCTCTTACATCAGTTACAATTT
