>Addgene plasmid #36071 | pAAV asyn S87D/S129A | addgene partial sequence | sequence record 134894 | LNCX 5'-AGCTCGTTTAGTGAACCGTCAGATC-3'
TTTGACCTCCATAGAAGACACCGGGACCGATCCAGCCTCCGCGGATTCGAATCCCGGCCGGGAACGGTGC
ATTGGAACGCGGATTCCCCGTGCCAAGAGTGACGTAAGTACCGCCTATAGAGTCTATAGGCCCACAAAAA
ATGCTTTCTTCTTTTAATATACTTTTTTGTTTATCTTATTTCTAATACTTTCCCTAATCTCTTTCTTTCA
GGGCAATAATGATACAATGTATCATGCCTCTTTGCACCATTCTAAAGAATAACAGTGATAATTTCTGGGT
TAAGGCAATAGCAATATTTCTGCATATAAATATTTCTGCATATAAATTGTAACTGATGTAAGAGGTTTCA
TATTGCTAATAGCAGCTACAATCCAGCTACCATTCTGCTTTTATTTTATGGTTGGGATAAGGCTGGATTA
TTCTGAGTCCAAGCTAGGCCCTTTTGCTAATCATGTTCATACCTCTTATCTTCCTCCCACAGCTCCTGGG
CAACGTGCTGGTCTGTGTGCTGGCCCATCACTTTGGCAAAGAATTGGGATTCGAACATCGATTGAATTCC
CCGGGGATCCTCTAGTGGATCTATGGATGTATTCATGAAAGGACTTTCAAAGGCCAAGGAGGGAGTTGTG
GCTGCTGCTGAGAAAACCAAACAGGGTGTGGCAGAAGCAGCAGGAAAGACAAAAGAGGGTGTTCTCTATG
TAGGCTCCAAAACCAAGGAGGGAGTGGTGCATGGTGTGGCAACAGTGGCTGAGAAGACCAAAGAGCAAGT
GACAAATGTTGGAGGAGCAGTGGTGACGGGTGTGACAGCAGTAGCCCAGAAGACAGTGGAGGGAGCAGGG
GACATTGCAGCAGCCACTGGCTTTGTCAAAAAGGACCAGTTGGGCAAGAATGAAGAAGGAGCCCC
