[The description below was written by a language model from this plasmid's Addgene catalogue record.]
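Description:
pAAV asyn S87D/S129A is an adeno-associated virus transfer plasmid built on the Stratagene pAAV-MCS backbone (about 4.6 kb without insert) and classed as both a mammalian expression and an AAV vector. It is propagated in E. coli as a high-copy plasmid under ampicillin selection. The recorded host is a recombination-deficient stable strain, a common choice for AAV plasmids because inverted terminal repeats are prone to rearrangement. No feature table accompanies the record, so individual backbone elements are not itemised. The sequencing primers are named for a beta-globin element upstream of the insert and an hGH element downstream. This fits the usual pAAV-MCS layout of a CMV promoter, beta-globin intron, cloning site and hGH polyadenylation signal flanked by AAV ITRs.

The payload is a roughly 480 bp human alpha-synuclein (SNCA) coding insert, cloned between ClaI and BglII sites that both remain intact, and expressed from the CMV promoter. It carries two substitutions. S87D replaces serine 87 with aspartate, a change generally used to mimic constitutive phosphorylation. S129A replaces serine 129 with alanine, which prevents phosphorylation at that residue. No epitope tag or reporter is recorded.

The plasmid can drive expression by direct transfection of mammalian cells. It can also be supplied with rep/cap and helper functions to package the ITR-flanked cassette into recombinant AAV particles for delivery to cells or tissue. The record does not state a specific purpose. However, SNCA is a Parkinson's disease-linked gene, and the mutation pair suggests studies of how phosphorylation at these two serines influences alpha-synuclein behaviour.
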