Addgene plasmid #36071: pAAV asyn S87D/S129A
Depositing lab: Patrick Aebischer & Hilal Lashuel. Depositing organization: Swiss Federal Institute of Technology (EPFL).
Backbone
  Vector backbone: pAAV-MCS
  Backbone manufacturer: Stratagene
  Backbone size w/o insert (bp): 4581
  Vector type: Mammalian Expression, AAV
Growth in bacteria
  Bacterial resistance: Ampicillin, 100 μg/mL
  Growth temperature: 37°C
  Growth strain: NEB Stable
  Copy number: High Copy
Gene/Insert
  Gene/Insert name: alpha-synuclein S87D/S129A
  Species: H. sapiens (human)
  Insert size (bp): 484
  Mutation: S87D/S129A
  Entrez Gene: SNCA (a.k.a. NACP, PARK1, PARK4, PD1)
  Promoter: CMV
  Cloning method: Restriction Enzyme; 5′ cloning site ClaI (not destroyed); 3′ cloning site BglII (not destroyed)
  Sequencing primers: 5′ bglob fw (TCTTATCTTCCTCCCACAGC); 3′ hGH rev (TAGGACAAGGCTGGTGGGCA)
Terms and licenses: Academic/Nonprofit Terms; Industry Terms: Not Available to Industry
Depositor comments: Lashuel Lab Plasmid #166
How to cite: pAAV asyn S87D/S129A was a gift from Patrick Aebischer & Hilal Lashuel (Addgene plasmid # 36071 ; http://n2t.net/addgene:36071 ; RRID:Addgene_36071)
